Addgene plasmid #138769: pPD536 VP16-ZF150
Purpose: Constitutive expression of VP16-ZF150 under the CMV promoter.
Depositing lab: Joshua Leonard. Depositing organization: Northwestern University. Publication: The COMET toolkit for composing customizable genetic programs in mammalian cells. Donahue PS, Draut JW, Muldoon JJ, Edelstein HI, Bagheri N, Leonard JN. Nat Commun. 2020 Feb 7;11(1):779. doi: 10.1038/s41467-019-14147-5. PubMed 32034124.
Backbone
  Vector backbone: pPD005 pcDNA Golden Gate
  Vector type: Mammalian Expression, Synthetic Biology
Growth in bacteria
  Bacterial resistance: Ampicillin, 100 μg/mL
  Growth temperature: 37°C
  Growth strain: DH5alpha
  Copy number: High Copy
Gene/Insert
  Gene/Insert name: VP16-ZF150
  Species: Synthetic
  Promoter: CMV
  Tag / fusion protein: 3xFlag (N terminal on insert)
  Cloning method: Restriction Enzyme; 5′ cloning site NheI (not destroyed); 3′ cloning site NotI (not destroyed)
  Sequencing primers: 5′ CGCAAATGGGCGGTAGGCGTG; 3′ TAGAAGGCACAGTCGAGG
Terms and licenses: Academic/Nonprofit Terms; Industry Terms: Not Available to Industry
Depositor comments: Leonard Lab plasmid reference number: L1306
How to cite: pPD536 VP16-ZF150 was a gift from Joshua Leonard (Addgene plasmid # 138769 ; http://n2t.net/addgene:138769 ; RRID:Addgene_138769)
