[The description below was written by a language model from this plasmid's Addgene catalogue record and pLannotate feature annotations shown in this document.]
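Description:
pPD536 VP16-ZF150 is a 4,981 bp mammalian expression plasmid built in the pPD005 pcDNA Golden Gate backbone. It is part of the COMET toolkit of composable synthetic transcription factors and promoters for programming gene expression in mammalian cells. It is maintained in E. coli through a high-copy ColE1/pUC-type origin and selected with ampicillin via the AmpR (β-lactamase) gene and its native promoter. An f1 phage origin is also present, along with residual lac promoter/operator and lacI fragments typical of pcDNA-derived backbones.

The payload is a synthetic open reading frame cloned between NheI and NotI. It is driven by the human CMV immediate-early enhancer and promoter and terminated by the bovine growth hormone polyadenylation signal. A T7 promoter lies just upstream of the coding region. The encoded protein carries an N-terminal 3xFLAG epitope for detection, followed by the herpes simplex virus VP16 transactivation domain fused to ZF150, an engineered zinc-finger DNA-binding domain. The annotation software recognised only the FLAG and VP16 portions. The unannotated stretch between VP16 and the bGH signal presumably holds the zinc-finger module, but the feature table does not label it. Downstream there is an SV40 early promoter and SV40 poly(A) signal flanking only a short fragment of a bleomycin-resistance gene, so the record gives no evidence of a functional mammalian selection marker.

The stated purpose is constitutive expression of VP16-ZF150. In practice this would supply a transcriptional activator to transfected mammalian cells, where it could drive reporters or genes placed under promoters containing the cognate ZF150 binding sites.
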