Features (pLannotate 1.2.2; 21 found; start..end, strand, type, name):
     28..80      -  misc_feature   bom (fragment): basis of mobility region from pBR322
    235..614     +  enhancer       CMV enhancer: human cytomegalovirus immediate early enhancer
    615..818     +  promoter       CMV promoter: human cytomegalovirus (CMV) immediate early promoter
    814..847     +  LTR            5' LTR (truncated) (fragment): truncated 5' long terminal repeat (LTR) from HIV-1
    863..881     +  promoter       T7 promoter: promoter for bacteriophage T7 RNA polymerase
    952..975     +  CDS            3xFLAG (fragment): three tandem FLAG® epitope tags
   1045..1278    +  CDS            VP16_HHV11 (fragment): Experimental evidence at protein level: Swiss-Prot protein existence level 1. May play a role in the aggregation of tegument proteins around nucleocapsids during virus morphogenesis. From Human herpesvirus 1 (strain 17) (HHV-1) (Human herpes simplex virus 1).
   1617..1728    +  polyA_signal   bGH poly(A) signal: bovine growth hormone polyadenylation signal
   1845..1866    +  promoter       SV40 promoter (fragment): SV40 enhancer and early promoter
   1887..2315    +  rep_origin     f1 ori (sequence partly withheld): f1 bacteriophage origin of replication; arrow indicates direction of (+) strand synthesis
   2320..2342    +  promoter       SV40 promoter (fragment): SV40 enhancer and early promoter
   2343..2534    +  promoter       SV40 promoter: SV40 early promoter
   2561..2659    +  CDS            ble (fragment): BLE_KLEPN - Experimental evidence at protein level: Swiss-Prot protein existence level 1. Binding protein with a strong affinity to the bleomycin family of antibiotics. Binds to CL990; an antimitotic-antibiotic compound. From Klebsiella pneumoniae.
   2654..2775    +  polyA_signal   SV40 poly(A) signal: SV40 polyadenylation signal
   2848..2864    -  protein_bind   lac operator: The lac repressor binds to the lac operator to inhibit transcription in E. coli. This inhibition can be relieved by adding lactose or isopropyl-β-D-thiogalactopyranoside (IPTG). lac repressor encoded by lacI
   2872..2902    -  promoter       lac promoter: promoter for the E. coli lac operon
   2917..2938    -  protein_bind   CAP binding site: CAP binding activates transcription in the presence of cAMP. E. coli catabolite activator protein
   2951..3043    -  CDS            lacI (fragment): lac repressor; lacI; The lac repressor binds to the lac operator to inhibit transcription in E. coli. This inhibition can be relieved by adding lactose or isopropyl-β-D-thiogalactopyranoside (IPTG).
   3226..3814    -  rep_origin     ori: high-copy-number ColE1/pMB1/pBR322/pUC origin of replication
   3985..4845    -  CDS            AmpR: β-lactamase; bla; confers resistance to ampicillin, carbenicillin, and related antibiotics
   4846..4950    -  promoter       AmpR promoter: bla
>Addgene plasmid #138769 | pPD536 VP16-ZF150 | addgene full sequence | sequence record 320216 | Addgene NGS Result
GACGGATCGGGAGATCTCCCGATCCCCTATGGTGCACTCTCAGTACAATCTGCTCTGATGCCGCATAGTT
AAGCCAGTATCTGCTCCCTGCTTGTGTGTTGGAGGTCGCTGAGTAGTGCGCGAGCAAAATTTAAGCTACA
ACAAGGCAAGGCTTGACCGACAATTGCATGAAGAATCTGCTTAGGGTTAGGCGTTTTGCGCTGCTTCGCG
ATGTACGGGCCAGATATACGCGTTGACATTGATTATTGACTAGTTATTAATAGTAATCAATTACGGGGTC
ATTAGTTCATAGCCCATATATGGAGTTCCGCGTTACATAACTTACGGTAAATGGCCCGCCTGGCTGACCG
CCCAACGACCCCCGCCCATTGACGTCAATAATGACGTATGTTCCCATAGTAACGCCAATAGGGACTTTCC
ATTGACGTCAATGGGTGGAGTATTTACGGTAAACTGCCCACTTGGCAGTACATCAAGTGTATCATATGCC
AAGTACGCCCCCTATTGACGTCAATGACGGTAAATGGCCCGCCTGGCATTATGCCCAGTACATGACCTTA
TGGGACTTTCCTACTTGGCAGTACATCTACGTATTAGTCATCGCTATTACCATGGTGATGCGGTTTTGGC
AGTACATCAATGGGCGTGGATAGCGGTTTGACTCACGGGGATTTCCAAGTCTCCACCCCATTGACGTCAA
TGGGAGTTTGTTTTGGCACCAAAATCAACGGGACTTTCCAAAATGTCGTAACAACTCCGCCCCATTGACG
CAAATGGGCGGTAGGCGTGTACGGTGGGAGGTCTATATAAGCAGAGCTCTCTGGCTAACTAGAGAACCCA
CTGCTTACTGGCTTATCGAAATTAATACGACTCACTATAGGGAGTCCCAAGCTGGCTAGCGCCACCATGG
ATTATAAGGATCACGATGGCGACTACAAGGACCACGATATTGACTACAAAGACGATGACGATAAAATGGC
TCCTAAGAAAAAGCGCAAAGTCGGTATCCATGGCGTTCCCGGATCCGTCGACGGTGGACTGCAGGCCCCA
CCAACCGATGTTTCTTTAGGTGATGAGTTACATTTGGACGGTGAGGACGTAGCTATGGCACATGCAGATG
CCTTAGACGATTTTGACTTGGATATGTTAGGAGATGGAGATTCACCAGGACCTGGTTTCACACCACACGA
TTCAGCTCCATACGGTGCTTTGGACATGGCCGATTTCGAATTTGAACAGATGTTTACTGATGCCTTGGGT
ATAGACGAATACGGTGGTGGAGGTACCGGTGGAGCTAGACCCGGGGAGCGCCCCTTCCAGTGTCGCATTT
GCATGCGGAACTTTTCGAAAGGTGAAAGATTGGTTAGACATACCCGTACTCATACCGGTGAAAAACCGTT
TCAGTGTCGGATCTGTATGCGAAATTTCTCCAGAATGGATAATTTGTCTACTCATCTACGTACGCACACC
GGCGAGAAGCCATTCCAATGCCGAATATGCATGCGCAACTTCAGTAGAAAAGATGCTTTGAATAGACACC
TAAAAACCCACCTGAGAGGATCTTAAGCGGCCGCTCGAGTCTAGAGGGCCCGTTTAAACCCGCTGATCAG
CCTCGACTGTGCCTTCTAGTTGCCAGCCATCTGTTGTTTGCCCCTCCCCCGTGCCTTCCTTGACCCTGGA
AGGTGCCACTCCCACTGTCCTTTCCTAATAAAATGAGGAAATTGCATCGCATTGTCTGAGTAGGTGTCAT
TCTATTCTGGGGGGTGGGGTGGGGCAGGACAGCAAGGGGGAGGATTGGGAAGTCAATAGCAGGCATGCTG
GGGATGCGGTGGGCTCTATGGCTTCTGAGGCGGAAAGAACCAGCTGGGGCTCTAGGGGGTATCCCC
[124 nt withheld, positions 1887-2010]
C
[91 nt withheld, positions 2012-2102]
A
[49 nt withheld, positions 2104-2152]
CCTTTGACGTTGGAGTCCACGTTCTTT
[37 nt withheld, positions 2180-2216]
ACCCTATCTCGGTCTATTCTTTTGATTTATAAGGGATTTTGCCGATTTCGGCCTATTGGTTAAAAAATGA
GCTGATTTAACAAAAATTTAACGCGAATTAATTCTGTGGAATGTGTGTCAGTTAGGCTCAATTAGTCAGC
AACCATAGTCCCGCCCCTAACTCCGCCCATCCCGCCCCTAACTCCGCCCAGTTCCGCCCATTCTCCGCCC
CATGGCTGACTAATTTTTTTTATTTATGCAGAGGCCGAGGCCGCCTCTGCCTCTGAGCTATTCCAGAAGT
AGTGAGGAGGCTTTTTTGGAGGCCTAGGCTTTTGCAAAAAGCTCCCGGGAGCTTGTATATCCATTTTCGG
AGGTTGGGCTTCGGAATCGTTTTCCGGGACGCCGGCTGGATGATCCTCCAGCGCGGGGATCTCATGCTGG
AGTTCTTCGCCCACCCCAACTTGTTTATTGCAGCTTATAATGGTTACAAATAAAGCAATAGCATCACAAA
TTTCACAAATAAAGCATTTTTTTCACTGCATTCTAGTTGTGGTTTGTCCAAACTCATCAATGTATCTTAT
CATGTCTGTATACCGTCGACCTCTAGCTAGAGCTTGGCGTAATCATGGTCATAGCTGTTTCCTGTGTGAA
ATTGTTATCCGCTCACAATTCCACACAACATACGAGCCGGAAGCATAAAGTGTAAAGCCTGGGGTGCCTA
ATGAGTGAGCTAACTCACATTAATTGCGTTGCGCTCACTGCCCGCTTTCCAGTCGGGAAACCTGTCGTGC
CAGCTGCATTAATGAATCGGCCAACGCGCGGGGAGAGGCGGTTTGCGTATTGGGCGCTCTTCCGCTTCCT
CGCTCACTGACTCGCTGCGCTCGGTCGTTCGGCTGCGGCGAGCGGTATCAGCTCACTCAAAGGCGGTAAT
ACGGTTATCCACAGAATCAGGGGATAACGCAGGAAAGAACATGTGAGCAAAAGGCCAGCAAAAGGCCAGG
AACCGTAAAAAGGCCGCGTTGCTGGCGTTTTTCCATAGGCTCCGCCCCCCTGACGAGCATCACAAAAATC
GACGCTCAAGTCAGAGGTGGCGAAACCCGACAGGACTATAAAGATACCAGGCGTTTCCCCCTGGAAGCTC
CCTCGTGCGCTCTCCTGTTCCGACCCTGCCGCTTACCGGATACCTGTCCGCCTTTCTCCCTTCGGGAAGC
GTGGCGCTTTCTCATAGCTCACGCTGTAGGTATCTCAGTTCGGTGTAGGTCGTTCGCTCCAAGCTGGGCT
GTGTGCACGAACCCCCCGTTCAGCCCGACCGCTGCGCCTTATCCGGTAACTATCGTCTTGAGTCCAACCC
GGTAAGACACGACTTATCGCCACTGGCAGCAGCCACTGGTAACAGGATTAGCAGAGCGAGGTATGTAGGC
GGTGCTACAGAGTTCTTGAAGTGGTGGCCTAACTACGGCTACACTAGAAGAACAGTATTTGGTATCTGCG
CTCTGCTGAAGCCAGTTACCTTCGGAAAAAGAGTTGGTAGCTCTTGATCCGGCAAACAAACCACCGCTGG
TAGCGGTGGTTTTTTTGTTTGCAAGCAGCAGATTACGCGCAGAAAAAAAGGATCTCAAGAAGATCCTTTG
ATCTTTTCTACGGGGTCTGACGCTCAGTGGAACGAAAACTCACGTTAAGGGATTTTGGTCATGAGATTAT
CAAAAAGGATCTTCACCTAGATCCTTTTAAATTAAAAATGAAGTTTTAAATCAATCTAAAGTATATATGA
GTAAACTTGGTCTGACAGTTACCAATGCTTAATCAGTGAGGCACCTATCTCAGCGATCTGTCTATTTCGT
TCATCCATAGTTGCCTGACTCCCCGTCGTGTAGATAACTACGATACGGGAGGGCTTACCATCTGGCCCCA
GTGCTGCAATGATACCGCGAGATCCACGCTCACCGGCTCCAGATTTATCAGCAATAAACCAGCCAGCCGG
AAGGGCCGAGCGCAGAAGTGGTCCTGCAACTTTATCCGCCTCCATCCAGTCTATTAATTGTTGCCGGGAA
GCTAGAGTAAGTAGTTCGCCAGTTAATAGTTTGCGCAACGTTGTTGCCATTGCTACAGGCATCGTGGTGT
CACGCTCGTCGTTTGGTATGGCTTCATTCAGCTCCGGTTCCCAACGATCAAGGCGAGTTACATGATCCCC
CATGTTGTGCAAAAAAGCGGTTAGCTCCTTCGGTCCTCCGATCGTTGTCAGAAGTAAGTTGGCCGCAGTG
TTATCACTCATGGTTATGGCAGCACTGCATAATTCTCTTACTGTCATGCCATCCGTAAGATGCTTTTCTG
TGACTGGTGAGTACTCAACCAAGTCATTCTGAGAATAGTGTATGCGGCGACCGAGTTGCTCTTGCCCGGC
GTCAATACGGGATAATACCGCGCCACATAGCAGAACTTTAAAAGTGCTCATCATTGGAAAACGTTCTTCG
GGGCGAAAACTCTCAAGGATCTTACCGCTGTTGAGATCCAGTTCGATGTAACCCACTCGTGCACCCAACT
GATCTTCAGCATCTTTTACTTTCACCAGCGTTTCTGGGTGAGCAAAAACAGGAAGGCAAAATGCCGCAAA
AAAGGGAATAAGGGCGACACGGAAATGTTGAATACTCATACTCTTCCTTTTTCAATATTATTGAAGCATT
TATCAGGGTTATTGTCTCATGAGCGGATACATATTTGAATGTATTTAGAAAAATAAACAAATAGGGGTTC
CGCGCACATTTCCCCGAAAAGTGCCACCTGACGTC
