>Addgene plasmid #138769 | pPD536 VP16-ZF150 | depositor partial sequence | sequence record 268205 | VP16-ZF150 gene
ATGGATTATAAGGATCACGATGGCGACTACAAGGACCACGATATTGACTACAAAGACGATGACGATAAAA
TGGCTCCTAAGAAAAAGCGCAAAGTCGGTATCCATGGCGTTCCCGGATCCGTCGACGGTGGACTGCAGGC
CCCACCAACCGATGTTTCTTTAGGTGATGAGTTACATTTGGACGGTGAGGACGTAGCTATGGCACATGCA
GATGCCTTAGACGATTTTGACTTGGATATGTTAGGAGATGGAGATTCACCAGGACCTGGTTTCACACCAC
ACGATTCAGCTCCATACGGTGCTTTGGACATGGCCGATTTCGAATTTGAACAGATGTTTACTGATGCCTT
GGGTATAGACGAATACGGTGGTGGAGGTACCGGTGGAGCTAGACCCGGGGAGCGCCCCTTCCAGTGTCGC
ATTTGCATGCGGAACTTTTCGAAAGGTGAAAGATTGGTTAGACATACCCGTACTCATACCGGTGAAAAAC
CGTTTCAGTGTCGGATCTGTATGCGAAATTTCTCCAGAATGGATAATTTGTCTACTCATCTACGTACGCA
CACCGGCGAGAAGCCATTCCAATGCCGAATATGCATGCGCAACTTCAGTAGAAAAGATGCTTTGAATAGA
CACCTAAAAACCCACCTGAGAGGATCTTAA
